Addgene plasmid #15276: TU#707
Depositing lab: Martin Chalfie. Depositing organization: Columbia University. Publication: Combinatorial marking of cells and organelles with reconstituted fluorescent proteins. Zhang S, Ma C, Chalfie M. Cell. 2004 Oct 1. 119(1):137-44. 10.1016/j.cell.2004.09.012 PubMed 15454087.
Backbone
  Vector backbone: pPD95.77
  Backbone manufacturer: Andy Fire (Stanford)
  Backbone size w/o insert (bp): 3500
  Vector type: Worm Expression
Growth in bacteria
  Bacterial resistance: Ampicillin, 100 μg/mL
  Growth temperature: 37°C
  Growth strain: DH5alpha
  Copy number: High Copy
Gene/Insert
  Gene/Insert name: nzgfp
  Insert size (bp): 600
  Cloning method: Restriction Enzyme; 5′ cloning site BamHI (not destroyed); 3′ cloning site EcoRI (not destroyed)
  Sequencing primers: 5′ n/a
Resource information
  A portion of this plasmid was derived from a plasmid made by: leucine zipper sequences from Lynne Regan (Yale), vector sequences from Andy Fire (Stanford)
Terms and licenses: Academic/Nonprofit Terms; Industry Terms: Not Available to Industry
How to cite: TU#707 was a gift from Martin Chalfie (Addgene plasmid # 15276 ; http://n2t.net/addgene:15276 ; RRID:Addgene_15276)
