[The description below was written by a language model from this plasmid's Addgene catalogue record and pLannotate feature annotations shown in this document.]
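Description:
TU#707 is a Caenorhabditis elegans expression plasmid built on the pPD95.77 vector from the Fire lab worm vector kit. It is propagated in E. coli as a high-copy plasmid through a ColE1/pUC-type origin and selected with ampicillin via the bla (AmpR) gene and its own promoter. The annotated 4,104-nt sequence also shows typical pUC-derived remnants: fragments of the multiple cloning site, lacI, rop and bom, together with the CAP binding site, lac promoter and lac operator. These are backbone leftovers rather than functional parts of the worm expression cassette.

The insert, nzgfp, is about 600 bp and sits between retained BamHI and EcoRI sites. The feature table detects only a partial GFP coding region of roughly 470 nt, matched to an Aequorea victoria EGFP-type protein. This fits the name and the associated publication on reconstituted fluorescent proteins: the insert appears to be the N-terminal portion of GFP joined to a leucine zipper, the record noting that the zipper sequences came from another laboratory. The zipper itself is not annotated. In such split-GFP systems, neither fragment fluoresces alone; zipper pairing with a complementary C-terminal fragment restores fluorescence, so signal appears only in cells expressing both halves.

No worm promoter is recorded or annotated, and the retained polylinker suggests that a promoter of choice is meant to be cloned upstream, although the record does not say so. A short match to C. elegans aex-5 downstream of the insert is unexplained. The construct is used for combinatorial labelling of cells and organelles in worms.
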