Features (pLannotate 1.2.2; 12 found; start..end, strand, type, name):
      1..36      -  misc_feature   MCS (fragment): pUC18/19 multiple cloning site
     43..510     +  CDS            (3-F)Tyr-EGFP (fragment): (3-F)Tyr-EGFP is a basic (constitutively fluorescent) green fluorescent protein published in 2004, derived from Aequorea victoria.
   1292..1387    +  CDS            aex-5 (fragment): AEX5_CAEEL - Also known as kpc-3 From Caenorhabditis elegans.
   1515..1550    +  CDS            rop (fragment): Rop protein, which maintains plasmids at low copy number; rop
   1652..1751    +  misc_feature   bom (fragment): basis of mobility region from pBR322
   1849..1953    +  promoter       AmpR promoter: bla
   1954..2814    +  CDS            AmpR: β-lactamase; bla; confers resistance to ampicillin, carbenicillin, and related antibiotics
   2985..3573    +  rep_origin     ori: high-copy-number ColE1/pMB1/pBR322/pUC origin of replication
   3756..3848    +  CDS            lacI (fragment): lac repressor; lacI; The lac repressor binds to the lac operator to inhibit transcription in E. coli. This inhibition can be relieved by adding lactose or isopropyl-β-D-thiogalactopyranoside (IPTG).
   3861..3882    +  protein_bind   CAP binding site: CAP binding activates transcription in the presence of cAMP. E. coli catabolite activator protein
   3897..3927    +  promoter       lac promoter: promoter for the E. coli lac operon
   3935..3951    +  protein_bind   lac operator: The lac repressor binds to the lac operator to inhibit transcription in E. coli. This inhibition can be relieved by adding lactose or isopropyl-β-D-thiogalactopyranoside (IPTG). lac repressor encoded by lacI
>Addgene plasmid #15276 | TU#707 | depositor full sequence | sequence record 8238 | Author sequence
AAGCTTGCATGCCTGCAGGTCGACTCTAGAGGATCCATGGCTAGCAAAGGAGAAGAACTCTTCACTGGAG
TTGTCCCAATTCTTGTTGAATTAGATGGTGATGTTAACGGCCACAAGTTCTCTGTCAGTGGAGAGGGTGA
AGGTGATGCAACATACGGAAAACTTACCCTGAAGTTCATCTGCACTACTGGCAAACTGCCTGTTCCATGG
CCAACACTAGTCACTACTCTGTGCTATGGTGTTCAATGCTTTTCAAGATACCCGGATCATATGAAACGGC
ATGACTTTTTCAAGAGTGCCATGCCCGAAGGTTATGTACAGGAAAGGACCATCTTCTTCAAAGATGACGG
CAACTACAAGACACGTGCTGAAGTCAAGTTTGAAGGTGATACCCTTGTTAATAGAATCGAGTTAAAAGGT
ATTGACTTCAAGGAAGATGGCAACATTCTGGGACACAAATTGGAATACAACTATAACTCACACAACGTTC
CCATCATGGCAGACAAACAAGGTGGCTCTGGCTCTGGCGCTCAGCTTAAGAAAGAGCTGCAGGCAAACAA
GAAAGAGCTGGCTCAGCTGAAGTGGGAACTGCAGGCACTGAAGAAAGAACTGGCTCAGTGAGAATTCCAA
CTGAGCGCCGGTCGCTACCATTACCAACTTGTCTGGTGTCAAAAATAATAGGGGCCGCTGTCATCAGAGT
AAGTTTAAACTGAGTTCTACTAACTAACGAGTAATATTTAAATTTTCAGCATCTCGCGCCCGTGCCTCTG
ACTTCTAAGTCCAATTACTCTTCAACATCCCTACATGCTCTTTCTCCCTGTGCTCCCACCCCCTATTTTT
GTTATTATCAAAAAAACTTCTTCTTAATTTCTTTGTTTTTTAGCTTCTTTTAAGTCACCTCTAACAATGA
AATTGTGTAGATTCAAAAATAGAATTAATTCGTAATAAAAAGTCGAAAAAAATTGTGCTCCCTCCCCCCA
TTAATAATAATTCTATCCCAAAATCTACACAATGTTCTGTGTACACTTCTTATGTTTTTTTTACTTCTGA
TAAATTTTTTTTGAAACATCATAGAAAAAACCGCACACAAAATACCTTATCATATGTTACGTTTCAGTTT
ATGACCGCAATTTTTATTTCTTCGCACGTCTGGGCCTCTCATGACGTCAAATCATGCTCATCGTGAAAAA
GTTTTGGAGTATTTTTGGAATTTTTCAATCAAGTGAAAGTTTATGAAATTAATTTTCCTGCTTTTGCTTT
TTGGGGGTTTCCCCTATTGTTTGTCAAGAGTTTCGAGGACGGCGTTTTTCTTGCTAAAATCACAAGTATT
GATGAGCACGATGCAAGAAAGATCGGAAGAAGGTTTGGGTTTGAGGCTCAGTGGAAGGTGAGTAGAAGTT
GATAATTTGAAAGTGGAGTAGTGTCTATGGGGTTTTTGCCTTAAATGACAGAATACATTCCCAATATACC
AAACATAACTGTTTCCTACTAGTCGGCCGTACGGGCCCTTTCGTCTCGCGCGTTTCGGTGATGACGGTGA
AAACCTCTGACACATGCAGCTCCCGGAGACGGTCACAGCTTGTCTGTAAGCGGATGCCGGGAGCAGACAA
GCCCGTCAGGGCGCGTCAGCGGGTGTTGGCGGGTGTCGGGGCTGGCTTAACTATGCGGCATCAGAGCAGA
TTGTACTGAGAGTGCACCATATGCGGTGTGAAATACCGCACAGATGCGTAAGGAGAAAATACCGCATCAG
GCGGCCTTAAGGGCCTCGTGATACGCCTATTTTTATAGGTTAATGTCATGATAATAATGGTTTCTTAGAC
GTCAGGTGGCACTTTTCGGGGAAATGTGCGCGGAACCCCTATTTGTTTATTTTTCTAAATACATTCAAAT
ATGTATCCGCTCATGAGACAATAACCCTGATAAATGCTTCAATAATATTGAAAAAGGAAGAGTATGAGTA
TTCAACATTTCCGTGTCGCCCTTATTCCCTTTTTTGCGGCATTTTGCCTTCCTGTTTTTGCTCACCCAGA
AACGCTGGTGAAAGTAAAAGATGCTGAAGATCAGTTGGGTGCACGAGTGGGTTACATCGAACTGGATCTC
AACAGCGGTAAGATCCTTGAGAGTTTTCGCCCCGAAGAACGTTTTCCAATGATGAGCACTTTTAAAGTTC
TGCTATGTGGCGCGGTATTATCCCGTATTGACGCCGGGCAAGAGCAACTCGGTCGCCGCATACACTATTC
TCAGAATGACTTGGTTGAGTACTCACCAGTCACAGAAAAGCATCTTACGGATGGCATGACAGTAAGAGAA
TTATGCAGTGCTGCCATAACCATGAGTGATAACACTGCGGCCAACTTACTTCTGACAACGATCGGAGGAC
CGAAGGAGCTAACCGCTTTTTTGCACAACATGGGGGATCATGTAACTCGCCTTGATCGTTGGGAACCGGA
GCTGAATGAAGCCATACCAAACGACGAGCGTGACACCACGATGCCTGTAGCAATGGCAACAACGTTGCGC
AAACTATTAACTGGCGAACTACTTACTCTAGCTTCCCGGCAACAATTAATAGACTGGATGGAGGCGGATA
AAGTTGCAGGACCACTTCTGCGCTCGGCCCTTCCGGCTGGCTGGTTTATTGCTGATAAATCTGGAGCCGG
TGAGCGTGGGTCTCGCGGTATCATTGCAGCACTGGGGCCAGATGGTAAGCCCTCCCGTATCGTAGTTATC
TACACGACGGGGAGTCAGGCAACTATGGATGAACGAAATAGACAGATCGCTGAGATAGGTGCCTCACTGA
TTAAGCATTGGTAACTGTCAGACCAAGTTTACTCATATATACTTTAGATTGATTTAAAACTTCATTTTTA
ATTTAAAAGGATCTAGGTGAAGATCCTTTTTGATAATCTCATGACCAAAATCCCTTAACGTGAGTTTTCG
TTCCACTGAGCGTCAGACCCCGTAGAAAAGATCAAAGGATCTTCTTGAGATCCTTTTTTTCTGCGCGTAA
TCTGCTGCTTGCAAACAAAAAAACCACCGCTACCAGCGGTGGTTTGTTTGCCGGATCAAGAGCTACCAAC
TCTTTTTCCGAAGGTAACTGGCTTCAGCAGAGCGCAGATACCAAATACTGTCCTTCTAGTGTAGCCGTAG
TTAGGCCACCACTTCAAGAACTCTGTAGCACCGCCTACATACCTCGCTCTGCTAATCCTGTTACCAGTGG
CTGCTGCCAGTGGCGATAAGTCGTGTCTTACCGGGTTGGACTCAAGACGATAGTTACCGGATAAGGCGCA
GCGGTCGGGCTGAACGGGGGGTTCGTGCACACAGCCCAGCTTGGAGCGAACGACCTACACCGAACTGAGA
TACCTACAGCGTGAGCATTGAGAAAGCGCCACGCTTCCCGAAGGGAGAAAGGCGGACAGGTATCCGGTAA
GCGGCAGGGTCGGAACAGGAGAGCGCACGAGGGAGCTTCCAGGGGGAAACGCCTGGTATCTTTATAGTCC
TGTCGGGTTTCGCCACCTCTGACTTGAGCGTCGATTTTTGTGATGCTCGTCAGGGGGGCGGAGCCTATGG
AAAAACGCCAGCAACGCGGCCTTTTTACGGTTCCTGGCCTTTTGCTGGCCTTTTGCTCACATGTTCTTTC
CTGCGTTATCCCCTGATTCTGTGGATAACCGTATTACCGCCTTTGAGTGAGCTGATACCGCTCGCCGCAG
CCGAACGACCGAGCGCAGCGAGTCAGTGAGCGAGGAAGCGGAAGAGCGCCCAATACGCAAACCGCCTCTC
CCCGCGCGTTGGCCGATTCATTAATGCAGCTGGCACGACAGGTTTCCCGACTGGAAAGCGGGCAGTGAGC
GCAACGCAATTAATGTGAGTTAGCTCACTCATTAGGCACCCCAGGCTTTACACTTTATGCTTCCGGCTCG
TATGTTGTGTGGAATTGTGAGCGGATAACAATTTCACACAGGAAACAGCTATGACCATGATTACGCCAAG
CTGTAAGTTTAAACATGATCTTACTAACTAACTATTCTCATTTAAATTTTCAGAGCTTAAAAATGGCTGA
AATCACTCACAACGATGGATACGCTAACAACTTGGAAATGAAAT
