>Addgene plasmid #15276 | TU#707 | addgene partial sequence | sequence record 22448 | 15276 with M13rev
CATGATCTTCTACTAACTATTCTCATTTAAATTTTCAGAGCTTAAAAATGGCTGAAATCACTCACAACGA
TGGATACGCTAACAACTTGGAAATGAAATAAGCTTGCATGCCTGCAGGTCGACTCTAGAGGATCCATGGC
TAGCAAAGGAGAAGAACTCTTCACTGGAGTTGTCCCAATTCTTGTTGAATTAGATGGTGATGTTAACGGC
CACAAGTTCTCTGTCAGTGGAGAGGGTGAAGGTGATGCAACATACGGAAAACTTACCCTGAAGTTCATCT
GCACTACTGGCAAACTGCCTGTTCCATGGCCAACACTAGTCACTACTCTGTGCTATGGTGTTCAATGCTT
TTCAAGATACCCGGATCATATGAAACGGCATGACTTTTTCAAGAGTGCCATGCCCGAAGGTTATGTACAG
GAAAGGACCATCTTCTTCAAAGATGACGGCAACTACAAGACACGTGCTGAAGTCAAGTTTGAAGGTGATA
CCCTTGTTAATAGAATCGAGTTAAAAGGTATTGACTTCAAGGAAGATGGCAACATTCTGGGACACAAATT
GGAATACAACTATAACTCACACAACGTTCCCATCATGGCAGACAAACAAGGTGGCTCTGGCTCTGGCGCT
CAGCTTAAGAAAGAGCTGCAGGCAAACAAGAAAGAGCTGGCTCAGCTGAAGTGGGAACTGCAGGCACTGA
AGAAAGAACTGGCTCAGTGAGAATTCCAACTGAGCGCCGGTCGCTACCATTACCAACTTGTCTGGTGTCA
AAAATAATAGGGGCCGCTGTCATCAGAGTAAGTTTAAACTGAGTTCTACTAACTAACGAGTAATATTTAA
ATTTTCAGCATCTCGCGCCCGTGCCTCTGACTTCTAAGTCCAATTACTCTTCAACATCCCTACATGCTCT
TTCTCCCTGTGCT
