>Addgene plasmid #15276 | TU#707 | addgene partial sequence | sequence record 22449 | 15276 with M13R
GATCTTACTAACTAACTATTCTCATTTAAATTTTCAGAGCTTAAAAATGGCTGAAATCACTCACAACGAT
GGATACGCTAACAACTTGGAAATGAAATAAGCTTGCATGCCTGCAGGTCGACTCTAGAGGATCCATGGCT
AGCAAAGGAGAAGAACTCTTCACTGGAGTTGTCCCAATTCTTGTTGAATTAGATGGTGATGTTAACGGCC
ACAAGTTCTCTGTCAGTGGAGAGGGTGAAGGTGATGCAACATACGGAAAACTTACCCTGAAGTTCATCTG
CACTACTGGCAAACTGCCTGTTCCATGGCCAACACTAGTCACTACTCTGTGCTATGGTGTTCAATGCTTT
TCAAGATACCCGGATCATATGAAACGGCATGACTTTTTCAAGAGTGCCATGCCCGAAGGTTATGTACAGG
AAAGGACCATCTTCTTCAAAGATGACGGCAACTACAAGACACGTGCTGAAGTCAAGTTTGAAGGTGATAC
CCTTGTTAATAGAATCGAGTTAAAAGGTATTGACTTCAAGGAAGATGGCAACATTCTGGGACACAAATTG
GAATACAACTATAACTCACACAACGTTCCCATCATGGCAGACAAACAAGGTGGCTCTGGCTCTGGCGCTC
AGCTTAAGAAAGAGCTGCAGGCAAACAAGAAAGAGCTGGCTCAGCTGAAGTGGGAACTGCANGCACTGAA
GAAAGAACTGGCTCAGTGAGAATTCCACTGAGCGCCGGTCGCTACCATTACCACTTGTCTG
